Addgene plasmid #120544: 2ERT2-AAVS1 TALEN-L
Purpose: Drug inducible TALEN targeting the human AAVS1 locus for genome editing
Depositing lab: Yu Wang. Depositing organization: Institute of Zoology, Chinese Academy of Sciences. Publication: Multiple Chemical Inducible Tal Effectors for Genome Editing and Transcription Activation. Zhao C, Zhang Y, Zhao Y, Ying Y, Ai R, Zhang J, Wang Y. ACS Chem Biol. 2018 Mar 16;13(3):609-617. doi: 10.1021/acschembio.7b00606. Epub 2018 Jan 8. PubMed 29308880.
Backbone
  Vector backbone: pRRL.sin-18.ppy.
  Vector type: Mammalian Expression, Lentiviral
  Selectable markers: Neomycin (select with G418)
Growth in bacteria
  Bacterial resistance: Ampicillin, 100 μg/mL
  Growth temperature: 37°C
  Growth strain: NEB Stable
  Copy number: High Copy
Gene/Insert
  Gene/Insert name: ERT2, hAAVS1 1L TALEN
  Species: Synthetic
  Promoter: EF1α
  Cloning method: Restriction Enzyme; 5′ cloning site Unknown (unknown if destroyed); 3′ cloning site Unknown (unknown if destroyed)
  Sequencing primers: 5′ n/a
Resource information
  A portion of this plasmid was derived from a plasmid made by: ERT2 was cloned from the pAd-CreER plasmid (a gift from T. C. He’s lab, Chicago University); hAAVS1 1L TALEN was cloned from addgene plasmid #35431
Terms and licenses: Academic/Nonprofit Terms; Industry Terms: Not Available to Industry
Depositor comments: Please note that some discrepancies were found between Addgene's quality control result and the depositor's full plasmid sequence. The depositor noted that these discrepancies do NOT affect plasmid function.
How to cite: 2ERT2-AAVS1 TALEN-L was a gift from Yu Wang (Addgene plasmid # 120544 ; http://n2t.net/addgene:120544 ; RRID:Addgene_120544)
