[The description below was written by a language model from this plasmid's Addgene catalogue record and pLannotate feature annotations shown in this document.]
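Description:
2ERT2-AAVS1 TALEN-L is a third-generation-style, self-inactivating HIV-1 lentiviral transfer plasmid built on the pRRL.sin-18 backbone for expression in mammalian cells. It encodes the left half of a drug-inducible TALEN pair directed at the human AAVS1 locus. In bacteria it is maintained through a high-copy ColE1/pUC origin and ampicillin resistance, and an f1 origin is also present. The viral portion comprises an RSV promoter driving a truncated 5′ LTR, the Ψ packaging signal with a gag fragment, the RRE, the cPPT/CTS, a WPRE and a ΔU3 3′ LTR. Packaging functions must therefore be supplied in trans, and the integrated provirus lacks LTR promoter activity.

Within the viral cassette, an EF-1α promoter drives a single synthetic fusion reading frame. Two tandem copies of ERT2, the mutated ligand-binding domain of the human estrogen receptor, sit at the N-terminus. They are followed by a TAL effector scaffold, annotated as N- and C-terminal fragments matching Xanthomonas TAL effectors on either side of an unannotated stretch that presumably holds the DNA-binding repeat array. The frame ends with the FokI nuclease domain. ERT2 fusions are generally held inactive until a tamoxifen-type ligand is added, which makes nuclease activity chemically controllable; FokI cleaves as a dimer, so a matching right-hand TALEN would be needed. An SV40 poly(A) signal follows the fusion, and a downstream SV40 promoter–NeoR cassette allows G418 selection of transduced or transfected cells.

The sequencing-derived record (13,623 nt) and the depositor record (13,657 nt) have essentially the same feature layout. The depositor states that the small discrepancies between them do not affect function. The construct is intended for inducible genome editing at AAVS1.
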