Features (pLannotate 1.2.2; 34 found; start..end, strand, type, name):
     38..104     +  CDS            small t antigen (fragment): SV40 (simian virus 40) small t antigen
    111..1198    +  promoter       EF-1α promoter (fragment): strong constitutive promoter for human elongation factor EF-1α
   1288..2223    +  CDS            ERT2: mutated ligand-binding domain of the human estrogen receptor (Feil et al., 1997)
   2284..3219    +  CDS            ERT2: mutated ligand-binding domain of the human estrogen receptor (Feil et al., 1997)
   3241..3750    +  CDS            avrXa10 (fragment): AVX10_XANOO - Experimental evidence at protein level: Swiss-Prot protein existence level 1. Avirulence protein. Induces the hypersensitive response (HR)in rice plants carrying the resistance gene Xa10. Activity depends on the presence of the core repeat domains; replacement with repeat domains from other proteins (AvrBs3 of X.euvesicatoria (AC P14727) or AvrXa7 of this organism) does not elicit the HR. Probably acts as a transcription factor in its host plant (rice) to induce plant resistance or disease. From Xanthomonas oryzae pv. oryzae.
   5341..5547    +  CDS            pthXo1 (fragment): PTHX1_XANOP - Also known as tal2b. Experimental evidence at protein level: Swiss-Prot protein existence level 1. Avirulence protein. Acts as a transcription factor in rice, inducing expression of a number of host genes including SWEET11 (Os8N3, XA13, AC Q6YZF3) in susceptible plants with the Xa13 allele. Plants with the xa13 allele, which has an altered promoter, are resistant to bacterial blight caused by this bacterial strain and do not induce SWEET11. The xa13 allele elicits an atypical hypersensitive response (HR). PthXo1 binds SWEET11 promoter DNA in a sequence-specific manner. From Xanth
   5536..6123    +  CDS            fokIR (fragment): T2F1_PLAOK - Also known as rfoKI. Experimental evidence at protein level: Swiss-Prot protein existence level 1. Recognizes the double-stranded sequence 5'-GGATG-3'/3'-CATCC- 5' and cleaves respectively 14 bases after G-1 and 13 bases before C-1. From Planomicrobium okeanokoites (Planococcus okeanokoites) (Flavobacterium okeanokoites).
   6184..6295    +  polyA_signal   SV40 poly(A) signal (fragment): SV40 polyadenylation signal
   6321..6650    +  promoter       SV40 promoter: SV40 enhancer and early promoter
   6669..7463    +  CDS            NeoR/KanR: aminoglycoside phosphotransferase from Tn5; aph(3')-II (or nptII); confers resistance to neomycin, kanamycin, and G418 (Geneticin®)
   7509..7541    +  LTR            3' LTR (ΔU3) (fragment): self-inactivating 3' long terminal repeat (LTR) from Moloney murine leukemia virus
   7546..8134    +  misc_feature   WPRE: woodchuck hepatitis virus posttranscriptional regulatory element
   8151..8219    +  CDS            nef (fragment): NEF_HV1Z2 - Experimental evidence at protein level: Swiss-Prot protein existence level 1. Extracellular Nef protein targets CD4(+) T-lymphocytes for apoptosis by interacting with CXCR4 surface receptors. From Human immunodeficiency virus type 1 group M subtype D (isolate Z2/CDC-Z34) (HIV-1).
   8221..8454    +  LTR            3' LTR (ΔU3): self-inactivating 3' long terminal repeat (LTR) from HIV-1
   8526..8647    +  polyA_signal   SV40 poly(A) signal: SV40 polyadenylation signal
   8666..8801    +  rep_origin     SV40 ori: SV40 origin of replication
   8822..8840    -  promoter       T7 promoter: promoter for bacteriophage T7 RNA polymerase
   8848..9003    +  CDS            lacZα (fragment): LacZα fragment of β-galactosidase; lacZ fragment
   9008..9436    +  rep_origin     f1 ori (sequence partly withheld): f1 bacteriophage origin of replication; arrow indicates direction of (+) strand synthesis
   9489..9593    +  promoter       AmpR promoter: bla
   9594..10454   +  CDS            AmpR: β-lactamase; bla; confers resistance to ampicillin, carbenicillin, and related antibiotics
  10625..11213   +  rep_origin     ori: high-copy-number ColE1/pMB1/pBR322/pUC origin of replication
  11396..11488   +  CDS            lacI (fragment): lac repressor; lacI; The lac repressor binds to the lac operator to inhibit transcription in E. coli. This inhibition can be relieved by adding lactose or isopropyl-β-D-thiogalactopyranoside (IPTG).
  11501..11522   +  protein_bind   CAP binding site: CAP binding activates transcription in the presence of cAMP. E. coli catabolite activator protein
  11537..11567   +  promoter       lac promoter: promoter for the E. coli lac operon
  11571..11593   +  protein_bind   lac operator (fragment): The lac repressor binds to the lac operator to inhibit transcription in E. coli. This inhibition can be relieved by adding lactose or isopropyl-β-D-thiogalactopyranoside (IPTG). lac repressor encoded by lacI
  11636..11654   +  promoter       T3 promoter: promoter for bacteriophage T3 RNA polymerase
  11682..11908   +  promoter       RSV promoter: Rous sarcoma virus enhancer/promoter
  11909..12089   +  LTR            5' LTR (truncated): truncated 5' long terminal repeat (LTR) from HIV-1
  12136..12261   +  misc_feature   HIV-1 Ψ: packaging signal of human immunodeficiency virus type 1
  12245..12608   +  CDS            HIV-1 gag (fragment): gag protein from human immunodeficiency virus 1; gag
  12754..12987   +  misc_feature   RRE: The Rev response element (RRE) of HIV-1 allows for Rev-dependent mRNA export from the nucleus to the cytoplasm.
  13364..13464   +  CDS            Rev (fragment): human immunodeficiency virus 1 (HIV-1) Rev protein; rev; enhances nuclear export of unspliced and incompletely spliced viral mRNAs
  13483..13600   +  misc_feature   cPPT/CTS: central polypurine tract and central termination sequence of HIV-1
>Addgene plasmid #120544 | 2ERT2-AAVS1 TALEN-L | addgene full sequence | sequence record 234651 | Addgene NGS Result
CTAGCCCGGGCTCGACCATATGATAAGCTTTGCAAAGATGGATAAAGTTTTAAACAGAGAGGAATCTTTG
CAGCTAATGGACCTTCTAGGTCTTGAAAGGAGTGGGAATTGGCTCCGGTGCCCGTCAGTGGGCAGAGCGC
ACATCGCCCACAGTCCCCGAGAAGTTGGGGGGAGGGGTCGGCAATTGAACCGGTGCCTAGAGAAGGTGGC
GCGGGGTAAACTGGGAAAGTGATGTCGTGTACTGGCTCCGCCTTTTTCCCGAGGGTGGGGGAGAACCGTA
TATAAGTGCAGTAGTCGCCGTGAACGTTCTTTTTCGCAACGGGTTTGCCGCCAGAACACAGGTAAGTGCC
GTGTGTGGTTCCCGCGGGCCTGGCCTCTTTACGGGTTATGGCCCTTGCGTGCCTTGAATTACTTCCACCT
GGCTGCAGTACGTGATTCTTGATCCCGAGCTTCGGGTTGGAAGTGGGTGGGAGAGTTCGAGGCCTTGCGC
TTAAGGAGCCCCTTCGCCTCGTGCTTGAGTTGAGGCCTGGCCTGGGCGCTGGGGCCGCCGCGTGCGAATC
TGGTGGCACCTTCGCGCCTGTCTCGCTGCTTTCGATAAGTCTCTAGCCATTTAAAATTTTTGATGACCTG
CTGCGACGCTTTTTTTCTGGCAAGATAGTCTTGTAAATGCGGGCCAAGATCTGCACACTGGTATTTCGGT
TTTTGGGGCCGCGGGCGGCGACGGGGCCCGTGCGTCCCAGCGCACATGTTCGGCGAGGCGGGGCCTGCGA
GCGCGGCCACCGAGAATCGGACGGGGGTAGTCTCAAGCTGGCCGGCCTGCTCTGGTGCCTGGCCTCGCGC
CGCCGTGTATCGCCCCGCCCTGGGCGGCAAGGCTGGCCCGGTCGGCACCAGTTGCGTGAGCGGAAAGATG
GCCGCTTCCCGGCCCTGCTGCAGGGAGCTCAAAATGGAGGACGCGGCGCTCGGGAGAGCGGGCGGGTGAG
TCACCCACACAAAGGAAAAGGGCCTTTCCGTCCTCAGCCGTCGCTTCATGTGACTCCACGGAGTACCGGG
CGCCGTCCAGGCACCTCGATTAGTTCTCGAGCTTTTGGAGTACGTCGTCTTTAGGTTGGGGGGAGGGGTT
TTATGCGATGGAGTTTCCCCACACTGAGTGGGTGGAGACTGAAGTTAGGCCAGCTTGGCACTTGATGTAA
TTCTCCTTTCTAGAGCCACCATGGGTTAATTCTCCTTTCTAGAGCCACCATGGGTGGCGCGCCTCGCCTG
CTGGAAGATGGCGATCTCGAGCCATCTGCTGGAGACATGAGAGCTGCCAACCTTTGGCCAAGCCCGCTCA
TGATCAAACGCTCTAAGAAGAACAGCCTGGCCTTGTCCCTGACGGCCGACCAGATGGTCAGTGCCTTGTT
GGATGCTGAGCCCCCCATACTCTATTCCGAGTATGATCCTACCAGACCCTTCAGTGAAGCTTCGATGATG
GGCTTACTGACCAACCTGGCAGACAGGGAGCTGGTTCACATGATCAACTGGGCGAAGAGGGTGCCAGGCT
TTGTGGATTTGACCCTCCATGATCAGGTCCACCTTCTAGAATGTGCCTGGCTAGAGATCCTGATGATTGG
TCTCGTCTGGCGCTCCATGGAGCACCCAGTGAAGCTACTGTTTGCTCCTAACTTGCTCTTGGACAGGAAC
CAGGGAAAATGTGTAGAGGGCATGGTGGAGATCTTCGACATGCTGCTGGCTACATCATCTCGGTTCCGCA
TGATGAATCTGCAGGGAGAGGAGTTTGTGTGCCTCAAATCTATTATTTTGCTTAATTCTGGAGTGTACAC
ATTTCTGTCCAGCACCCTGAAGTCTCTGGAAGAGAAGGACCATATCCACCGAGTCCTGGACAAGATCACA
GACACTTTGATCCACCTGATGGCCAAGGCAGGCCTGACCCTGCAGCAGCAGCACCAGCGGCTGGCCCAGC
TCCTCCTCATCCTCTCCCACATCAGGCACATGAGTAACAAAGGCATGGAGCATCTGTACAGCATGAAGTG
CAAGAACGTGGTGCCCCTCTATGACCTGCTGCTGGAGGCGGCGGACGCCCACCGCCTACATGCGCCCACT
AGCCGTGGAGGGGCATCCGTGGAGGAGACGGACCAAAGCCACTTGGCCACTGCGGGCTCTACTTCATCGC
ATTCCTTGCAAAAGTATTACATCACGGGGGAGGCAGAGGGTTTCCCTGCCACAGCTTTAATTATTGGAAG
TGGCGCGCCTCGCCTGCTGGAAGATGGCGATCTCGAGCCATCTGCTGGAGACATGAGAGCTGCCAACCTT
TGGCCAAGCCCGCTCATGATCAAACGCTCTAAGAAGAACAGCCTGGCCTTGTCCCTGACGGCCGACCAGA
TGGTCAGTGCCTTGTTGGATGCTGAGCCCCCCATACTCTATTCCGAGTATGATCCTACCAGACCCTTCAG
TGAAGCTTCGATGATGGGCTTACTGACCAACCTGGCAGACAGGGAGCTGGTTCACATGATCAACTGGGCG
AAGAGGGTGCCAGGCTTTGTGGATTTGACCCTCCATGATCAGGTCCACCTTCTAGAATGTGCCTGGCTAG
AGATCCTGATGATTGGTCTCGTCTGGCGCTCCATGGAGCACCCAGTGAAGCTACTGTTTGCTCCTAACTT
GCTCTTGGACAGGAACCAGGGAAAATGTGTAGAGGGCATGGTGGAGATCTTCGACATGCTGCTGGCTACA
TCATCTCGGTTCCGCATGATGAATCTGCAGGGAGAGGAGTTTGTGTGCCTCAAATCTATTATTTTGCTTA
ATTCTGGAGTGTACACATTTCTGTCCAGCACCCTGAAGTCTCTGGAAGAGAAGGACCATATCCACCGAGT
CCTGGACAAGATCACAGACACTTTGATCCACCTGATGGCCAAGGCAGGCCTGACCCTGCAGCAGCAGCAC
CAGCGGCTGGCCCAGCTCCTCCTCATCCTCTCCCACATCAGGCACATGAGTAACAAAGGCATGGAGCATC
TGTACAGCATGAAGTGCAAGAACGTGGTGCCCCTCTATGACCTGCTGCTGGAGGCGGCGGACGCCCACCG
CCTACATGCGCCCACTAGCCGTGGAGGGGCATCCGTGGAGGAGACGGACCAAAGCCACTTGGCCACTGCG
GGCTCTACTTCATCGCATTCCTTGCAAAAGTATTACATCACGGGGGAGGCAGAGGGTTTCCCTGCCACAG
CTTTAATTAATGGAAGTGGAGTAGATTTGAGAACTTTGGGATATTCACAGCAGCAGCAGGAAAAGATCAA
GCCCAAAGTGAGGTCGACAGTCGCGCAGCATCACGAAGCGCTGGTGGGTCATGGGTTTACACATGCCCAC
ATCGTAGCCTTGTCGCAGCACCCTGCAGCCCTTGGCACGGTCGCCGTCAAGTACCAGGACATGATTGCGG
CGTTGCCGGAAGCCACACATGAGGCGATCGTCGGTGTGGGGAAACAGTGGAGCGGAGCCCGAGCGCTTGA
GGCCCTGTTGACGGTCGCGGGAGAGCTGAGAGGGCCTCCCCTTCAGCTGGACACGGGCCAGTTGCTGAAG
ATCGCGAAGCGGGGAGGAGTCACGGCGGTCGAGGCGGTGCACGCGTGGCGCAATGCGCTCACGGGAGCAC
CCCTCAACCTGACCCCAGAGCAGGTCGTGGCAATTGCGAGCAACAAGGGGGGAAAGCAGGCACTCGAAAC
CGTCCAGAGGTTGCTGCCTGTGCTGTGCCAAGCGCACGGACTTACGCCAGAGCAGGTCGTGGCAATTGCG
AGCAACGGAGGGGGAAAGCAGGCACTCGAAACCGTCCAGAGGTTGCTGCCTGTGCTGTGCCAAGCGCACG
GACTAACCCCAGAGCAGGTCGTGGCAATTGCGAGCCATGACGGGGGAAAGCAGGCACTCGAAACCGTCCA
GAGGTTGCTGCCTGTGCTGTGCCAAGCGCACGGGTTGACCCCAGAGCAGGTCGTGGCAATTGCGAGCCAT
GACGGGGGAAAGCAGGCACTCGAAACCGTCCAGAGGTTGCTGCCTGTGCTGTGCCAAGCGCACGGCTTAA
CCCCAGAGCAGGTCGTGGCAATTGCGAGCCATGACGGGGGAAAGCAGGCACTCGAAACCGTCCAGAGGTT
GCTGCCTGTGCTGTGCCAAGCGCACGGCCTGACCCCAGAGCAGGTCGTGGCAATTGCGAGCCATGACGGG
GGAAAGCAGGCACTCGAAACCGTCCAGAGGTTGCTGCCTGTGCTGTGCCAAGCGCACGGACTGACACCAG
AGCAGGTCGTGGCAATTGCGAGCAACGGAGGGGGAAAGCAGGCACTCGAAACCGTCCAGAGGTTGCTGCC
TGTGCTGTGCCAAGCGCACGGACTCACTCCAGAGCAGGTCGTGGCAATTGCGAGCCATGACGGGGGAAAG
CAGGCACTCGAAACCGTCCAGAGGTTGCTGCCTGTGCTGTGCCAAGCGCACGGCCTCACCCCAGAGCAGG
TCGTGGCAATTGCGAGCCATGACGGGGGAAAGCAGGCACTCGAAACCGTCCAGAGGTTGCTGCCTGTGCT
GTGCCAAGCGCACGGATTAACCCCAGAGCAGGTCGTGGCAATTGCGAGCAACATCGGGGGAAAGCAGGCA
CTCGAAACCGTCCAGAGGTTGCTGCCTGTGCTGTGCCAAGCGCACGGACTTACCCCAGAGCAGGTCGTGG
CAATTGCGAGCCATGACGGGGGAAAGCAGGCACTCGAAACCGTCCAGAGGTTGCTGCCTGTGCTGTGCCA
AGCGCACGGGCTCACCCCAGAGCAGGTCGTGGCAATTGCGAGCCATGACGGGGGAAAGCAGGCACTCGAA
ACCGTCCAGAGGTTGCTGCCTGTGCTGTGCCAAGCGCACGGTCTTACCCCAGAGCAGGTCGTGGCAATTG
CGAGCCATGACGGGGGAAAGCAGGCACTCGAAACCGTCCAGAGGTTGCTGCCTGTGCTGTGCCAAGCGCA
CGGCCTCACCCCAGAGCAGGTCGTGGCAATTGCGAGCCATGACGGGGGAAAGCAGGCACTCGAAACCGTC
CAGAGGTTGCTGCCTGTGCTGTGCCAAGCGCATGGGCTCACCCCAGAGCAGGTCGTGGCAATTGCGAGCA
ACATCGGGGGAAAGCAGGCACTCGAAACCGTCCAGAGGTTGCTGCCTGTGCTGTGCCAAGCGCACGGTCT
AACCCCAGAGCAGGTCGTGGCAATTGCGAGCCATGACGGGGGAAAGCAGGCACTCGAAACCGTCCAGAGG
TTGCTGCCTGTGCTGTGCCAAGCGCACGGACTCACGCCTGAGCAGGTAGTGGCTATTGCATCCAACATCG
GGGGCAGACCCGCACTGGAGTCAATCGTGGCCCAGCTTTCGAGGCCGGACCCCGCGCTGGCCGCACTCAC
TAATGATCATCTTGTAGCGCTGGCCTGCCTCGGCGGACGACCCGCCTTGGATGCGGTGAAGAAGGGGCTC
CCGCACGCGCCTGCATTGATTAAGCGGACCAACAGAAGGATTCCCGAGAGGACATCACATCGAGTGGCAG
GTTCCCAACTCGTGAAGAGTGAACTTGAGGAGAAAAAGTCGGAGCTGCGGCACAAATTGAAATACGTACC
GCATGAATACATCGAACTTATCGAAATTGCTAGGAACTCGACTCAAGACAGAATCCTTGAGATGAAGGTA
ATGGAGTTCTTTATGAAGGTTTATGGATACCGAGGGAAGCATCTCGGTGGATCACGAAAACCCGACGGAG
CAATCTATACGGTGGGGAGCCCGATTGATTACGGAGTGATCGTCGACACGAAAGCCTACAGCGGTGGGTA
CAATCTTCCCATCGGGCAGGCAGATGAGATGCAACGTTATGTCGAAGAAAATCAGACCAGGAACAAACAC
ATCAATCCAAATGAGTGGTGGAAAGTGTATCCTTCATCAGTGACCGAGTTTAAGTTTTTGTTTGTCTCTG
GGCATTTCAAAGGCAACTATAAGGCCCAGCTCACACGGTTGAATCACATTACGAACTGCAATGGTGCGGT
TTTGTCCGTAGAGGAACTGCTCATTGGTGGAGAAATGATCAAAGCGGGAACTCTGACACTGGAAGAAGTC
AGACGCAAGTTTAACAATGGCGAGATCAATTTCCGCTCATAACCTGCAGGGGAAGTGGAAGTGATATCGG
AAGTGGAAGCACTAGTCCGGAWRTTGCAGCTTATAATGGTTACAAATAAAGCAATAGCATCACAAATTTC
ACAAATAAAGCATTTTTTTCACTGCATTCTAGTTGTGGTTTGTCCAAACTCATCAATGTATCTTATGGAC
TAGTGTCGACCCTGTGGAATGTGTGTCAGTTAGGGTGTGGAAAGTCCCCAGGCTCCCCAGCAGGCAGAAG
TATGCAAAGCATGCATCTCAATTAGTCAGCAACCAGGTGTGGAAAGTCCCCAGGCTCCCCAGCAGGCAGA
AGTATGCAAAGCATGCATCTCAATTAGTCAGCAACCATAGTCCCGCCCCTAACTCCGCCCATCCCGCCCC
TAACTCCGCCCAGTTCCGCCCATTCTCCGCCCCATGGCTGACTAATTTTTTTTATTTATGCAGAGGCCGA
GGCCGCCTCGGCCTCTGAGCTATTCCAGAAGTAGTGAGGAGGCTTTTTTGGAGGCCTAGGCTTTTGCAAA
AAGCTTGGATCCGCCACCATGATTGAACAAGATGGATTGCACGCAGGTTCTCCGGCCGCTTGGGTGGAGA
GGCTATTCGGCTATGACTGGGCACAACAGACAATCGGCTGCTCTGATGCCGCCGTGTTCCGGCTGTCAGC
GCAGGGGCGCCCGGTTCTTTTTGTCAAGACCGACCTGTCCGGTGCCCTGAATGAACTGCAGGACGAGGCA
GCGCGGCTATCGTGGCTGGCCACGACGGGCGTTCCTTGCGCAGCTGTGCTCGACGTTGTCACTGAAGCGG
GAAGGGACTGGCTGCTATTGGGCGAAGTGCCGGGGCAGGATCTCCTGTCATCTCACCTTGCTCCTGCCGA
GAAAGTATCCATCATGGCTGATGCAATGCGGCGGCTGCATACGCTTGATCCGGCTACCTGCCCATTCGAC
CACCAAGCGAAACATCGCATCGAGCGAGCACGTACTCGGATGGAAGCCGGTCTTGTCGATCAGGATGATC
TGGACGAAGAGCATCAGGGGCTCGCGCCAGCCGAACTGTTCGCCAGGCTCAAGGCGCGCATGCCCGACGG
CGATGATCTCGTCGTGACCCATGGCGATGCCTGCTTGCCGAATATCATGGTGGAAAATGGCCGCTTTTCT
GGATTCATCGACTGTGGCCGGCTGGGTGTGGCGGACCGCTATCAGGACATAGCGTTGGCTACCCGTGATA
TTGCTGAAGAGCTTGGCGGCGAATGGGCTGACCGCTTCCTCGTGCTTTACGGTATCGCCGCTCCCGATTC
GCAGCGCATCGCCTTCTATCGCCTTCTTGACGAGTTCTTCTGAATCGATAAAATAAAAGATTTTATTTAG
TCTCCAGAAAAAGGGGGGAATGAAAGACCCCACCTGTAGGTTTGGCAAGCTCGACAATCAACCTCTGGAT
TACAAAATTTGTGAAAGATTGACTGGTATTCTTAACTATGTTGCTCCTTTTACGCTATGTGGATACGCTG
CTTTAATGCCTTTGTATCATGCTATTGCTTCCCGTATGGCTTTCATTTTCTCCTCCTTGTATAAATCCTG
GTTGCTGTCTCTTTATGAGGAGTTGTGGCCCGTTGTCAGGCAACGTGGCGTGGTGTGCACTGTGTTTGCT
GACGCAACCCCCACTGGTTGGGGCATTGCCACCACCTGTCAGCTCCTTTCCGGGACTTTCGCTTTCCCCC
TCCCTATTGCCACGGCGGAACTCATCGCCGCCTGCCTTGCCCGCTGCTGGACAGGGGCTCGGCTGTTGGG
CACTGACAATTCCGTGGTGTTGTCGGGGAAGCTGACGTCCTTTCCATGGCTGCTCGCCTGTGTTGCCACC
TGGATTCTGCGCGGGACGTCCTTCTGCTACGTCCCTTCGGCCCTCAATCCAGCGGACCTTCCTTCCCGCG
GCCTGCTGCCGGCTCTGCGGCCTCTTCCGCGTCTTCGCCTTCGCCCTCAGACGAGTCGGATCTCCCTTTG
GGCCGCCTCCCCGCCTGGAATTCGAGCTCAGTACCTTTAAGACCAATGACTTACAAGGCAGCTGTAGATC
TTAGCCACTTTTTAAAAGAAAAGGGGGGACTGGAAGGGCTAATTCACTCCCAACGAAGACAAGATCTGCT
TTTTGCTTGTACTGGGTCTCTCTGGTTAGACCAGATCTGAGCCTGGGAGCTCTCTGGCTAACTAGGGAAC
CCACTGCTTAAGCCTCAATAAAGCTTGCCTTGAGTGCTTCAAGTAGTGTGTGCCCGTCTGTTGTGTGACT
CTGGTAACTAGAGATCCCTCAGACCCTTTTAGTCAGTGTGGAAAATCTCTAGCAGTAGTAGTTCATGTCA
TCTTATTATTCAGTATTTATAACTTGCAAAGAAATGAATATCAGAGAGTGAGAGGAACTTGTTTATTGCA
GCTTATAATGGTTACAAATAAAGCAATAGCATCACAAATTTCACAAATAAAGCATTTTTTTCACTGCATT
CTAGTTGTGGTTTGTCCAAACTCATCAATGTATCTTATCATGTCTGGCTCTAGCTATCCCGCCCCTAACT
CCGCCCAGTTCCGCCCATTCTCCGCCCCATGGCTGACTAATTTTTTTTATTTATGCAGAGGCCGAGGCCG
CCTCGGCCTCTGAGCTATTCCAGAAGTAGTGAGGAGGCTTTTTTGGAGGCCTAGGGACGTACCCAATTCG
CCCTATAGTGAGTCGTATTACGCGCGCTCACTGGCCGTCGTTTTACAACGTCGTGACTGGGAAAACCCTG
GCGTTACCCAACTTAATCGCCTTGCAGCACATCCCCCTTTCGCCAGCTGGCGTAATAGCGAAGAGGCCCG
CACCGATCGCCCTTCCCAACAGTTGCGCAGCCTGAATGGCGAATGGG
[124 nt withheld, positions 9008-9131]
C
[91 nt withheld, positions 9133-9223]
A
[49 nt withheld, positions 9225-9273]
CCTTTGACGTTGGAGTCCACGTTCTTT
[37 nt withheld, positions 9301-9337]
ACCCTATCTCGGTCTATTCTTTTGATTTATAAGGGATTTTGCCGATTTCGGCCTATTGGTTAAAAAATGA
GCTGATTTAACAAAAATTTAACGCGAATTTTAACAAAATATTAACGCTTACAATTTAGGTGGCACTTTTC
GGGGAAATGTGCGCGGAACCCCTATTTGTTTATTTTTCTAAATACATTCAAATATGTATCCGCTCATGAG
ACAATAACCCTGATAAATGCTTCAATAATATTGAAAAAGGAAGAGTATGAGTATTCAACATTTCCGTGTC
GCCCTTATTCCCTTTTTTGCGGCATTTTGCCTTCCTGTTTTTGCTCACCCAGAAACGCTGGTGAAAGTAA
AAGATGCTGAAGATCAGTTGGGTGCACGAGTGGGTTACATCGAACTGGATCTCAACAGCGGTAAGATCCT
TGAGAGTTTTCGCCCCGAAGAACGTTTTCCAATGATGAGCACTTTTAAAGTTCTGCTATGTGGCGCGGTA
TTATCCCGTATTGACGCCGGGCAAGAGCAACTCGGTCGCCGCATACACTATTCTCAGAATGACTTGGTTG
AGTACTCACCAGTCACAGAAAAGCATCTTACGGATGGCATGACAGTAAGAGAATTATGCAGTGCTGCCAT
AACCATGAGTGATAACACTGCGGCCAACTTACTTCTGACAACGATCGGAGGACCGAAGGAGCTAACCGCT
TTTTTGCACAACATGGGGGATCATGTAACTCGCCTTGATCGTTGGGAACCGGAGCTGAATGAAGCCATAC
CAAACGACGAGCGTGACACCACGATGCCTGTAGCAATGGCAACAACGTTGCGCAAACTATTAACTGGCGA
ACTACTTACTCTAGCTTCCCGGCAACAATTAATAGACTGGATGGAGGCGGATAAAGTTGCAGGACCACTT
CTGCGCTCGGCCCTTCCGGCTGGCTGGTTTATTGCTGATAAATCTGGAGCCGGTGAGCGTGGGTCTCGCG
GTATCATTGCAGCACTGGGGCCAGATGGTAAGCCCTCCCGTATCGTAGTTATCTACACGACGGGGAGTCA
GGCAACTATGGATGAACGAAATAGACAGATCGCTGAGATAGGTGCCTCACTGATTAAGCATTGGTAACTG
TCAGACCAAGTTTACTCATATATACTTTAGATTGATTTAAAACTTCATTTTTAATTTAAAAGGATCTAGG
TGAAGATCCTTTTTGATAATCTCATGACCAAAATCCCTTAACGTGAGTTTTCGTTCCACTGAGCGTCAGA
CCCCGTAGAAAAGATCAAAGGATCTTCTTGAGATCCTTTTTTTCTGCGCGTAATCTGCTGCTTGCAAACA
AAAAAACCACCGCTACCAGCGGTGGTTTGTTTGCCGGATCAAGAGCTACCAACTCTTTTTCCGAAGGTAA
CTGGCTTCAGCAGAGCGCAGATACCAAATACTGTTCTTCTAGTGTAGCCGTAGTTAGGCCACCACTTCAA
GAACTCTGTAGCACCGCCTACATACCTCGCTCTGCTAATCCTGTTACCAGTGGCTGCTGCCAGTGGCGAT
AAGTCGTGTCTTACCGGGTTGGACTCAAGACGATAGTTACCGGATAAGGCGCAGCGGTCGGGCTGAACGG
GGGGTTCGTGCACACAGCCCAGCTTGGAGCGAACGACCTACACCAAACTGAGATACCTACAGCGTGAGCT
ATGAGAAAGCGCCACGCTTCCCGAAGGGAGAAAGGCGGACAGGTATCCGGTAAGCGGCAGGGTCGGAACA
GGAGAGCGCACGAGGGAGCTTCCAGGGGGAAACGCCTGGTATCTTTATAGTCCTGTCGGGTTTCGCCACC
TCTGACTTGAGCGTCGATTTTTGTGATGCTCGTCAGGGGGGCGGAGCCTATGGAAAAACGCCAGCAACGC
GGCCTTTTTACGGTTCCTGGCCTTTTGCTGGCCTTTTGCTCACATGTTCTTTCCTGCGTTATCCCCTGAT
TCTGTGGATAACCGTATTACCGCCTTTGAGTGAGCTGATACCGCTCGCCGCAGCCGAACGACCGAGCGCA
GCGAGTCAGTGAGCGAGGAAGCGGAAGAGCGCCCAATACGCAAACCGCCTCTCCCCGCGCGTTGGCCGAT
TCATTAATGCAGCTGGCACGACAGGTTTCCCGACTGGAAAGCGGGCAGTGAGCGCAACGCAATTAATGTG
AGTTAGCTCACTCATTAGGCACCCCAGGCTTTACACTTTATGCTTCCGGCTCGTATGTTGTGTGGAATTG
TGAGCGGATAACAATTTCACACAGGAAACAGCTATGACCATGATTACGCCAAGCGCGCAATTAACCCTCA
CTAAAGGGAACAAAAGCTGGAGCTGCAAGCTTAATGTAGTCTTATGCAATACTCTTGTAGTCTTGCAACA
TGGTAACGATGAGTTAGCAACATGCCTTACAAGGAGAGAAAAAGCACCGTGCATGCCGATTGGTGGAAGT
AAGGTGGTACGATCGTGCCTTATTAGGAAGGCAACAGACGGGTCTGACATGGATTGGACGAACCACTGAA
TTGCCGCATTGCAGAGATATTGTATTTAAGTGCCTAGCTCGATACATAAACGGGTCTCTCTGGTTAGACC
AGATCTGAGCCTGGGAGCTCTCTGGCTAACTAGGGAACCCACTGCTTAAGCCTCAATAAAGCTTGCCTTG
AGTGCTTCAAGTAGTGTGTGCCCGTCTGTTGTGTGACTCTGGTAACTAGAGATCCCTCAGACCCTTTTAG
TCAGTGTGGAAAATCTCTAGCAGTGGCGCCCGAACAGGGACTTGAAAGCGAAAGGGAAACCAGAGGAGCT
CTCTCGACGCAGGACTCGGCTTGCTGAAGCGCGCACGGCAAGAGGCGAGGGGCGGCGACTGGTGAGTACG
CCAAAAATTTTGACTAGCGGAGGCTAGAAGGAGAGAGATGGGTGCGAGAGCGTCAGTATTAAGCGGGGGA
GAATTAGATCGCGATGGGAAAAAATTCGGTTAAGGCCAGGGGGAAAGAAAAAATATAAATTAAAACATAT
AGTATGGGCAAGCAGGGAGCTAGAACGATTCGCAGTTAATCCTGGCCTGTTAGAAACATCAGAAGGCTGT
AGACAAATACTGGGACAGCTACAACCATCCCTTCAGACAGGATCAGAAGAACTTAGATCATTATATAATA
CAGTAGCAACCCTCTATTGTGTGCATCAAAGGATAGAGATAAAAGACACCAAGGAAGCTTTAGACAAGAT
AGAGGAAGAGCAAAACAAAAGTAAGACCACCGCACAGCAAGCGGCCGCTGATCTTCAGACCTGGAGGAGG
AGATATGAGGGACAATTGGAGAAGTGAATTATATAAATATAAAGTAGTAAAAATTGAACCATTAGGAGTA
GCACCCACCAAGGCAAAGAGAAGAGTGGTGCAGAGAGAAAAAAGAGCAGTGGGAATAGGAGCTTTGTTCC
TTGGGTTCTTGGGAGCAGCAGGAAGCACTATGGGCGCAGCGTCAATGACGCTGACGGTACAGGCCAGACA
ATTATTGTCTGGTATAGTGCAGCAGCAGAACAATTTGCTGAGGGCTATTGAGGCGCAACAGCATCTGTTG
CAACTCACAGTCTGGGGCATCAAGCAGCTCCAGGCAAGAATCCTGGCTGTGGAAAGATACCTAAAGGATC
AACAGCTCCTGGGGATTTGGGGTTGCTCTGGAAAACTCATTTGCACCACTGCTGTGCCTTGGAATGCTAG
TTGGAGTAATAAATCTCTGGAACAGATTTGGAATCACACGACCTGGATGGAGTGGGACAGAGAAATTAAC
AATTACACAAGCTTAATACACTCCTTAATTGAAGAATCGCAAAACCAGCAAGAAAAGAATGAACAAGAAT
TATTGGAATTAGATAAATGGGCAAGTTTGTGGAATTGGTTTAACATAACAAATTGGCTGTGGTATATAAA
ATTATTCATAATGATAGTAGGAGGCTTGGTAGGTTTAAGAATAGTTTTTGCTGTACTTTCTATAGTGAAT
AGAGTTAGGCAGGGATATTCACCATTATCGTTTCAGACCCACCTCCCAACCCCGAGGGGACCCGACAGGC
CCGAAGGAATAGAAGAAGAAGGTGGAGAGAGAGACAGAGACAGATCCATTCGATTAGTGAACGGATCTCG
ACGGTATCGGTTAACTTTTAAAAGAAAAGGGGGGATTGGGGGGTACAGTGCAGGGGAAAGAATAGTAGAC
ATAATAGCAACAGACATACAAACTAAAGAATTACAAAAACAAATTACAAAAATTCAAAATTTTATCGATC
ACGAGACTAGCCTCGA
