Features (pLannotate 1.2.2; 34 found; start..end, strand, type, name):
     38..104     +  CDS            small t antigen (fragment): SV40 (simian virus 40) small t antigen
    111..1198    +  promoter       EF-1α promoter (fragment): strong constitutive promoter for human elongation factor EF-1α
   1288..2223    +  CDS            ERT2: mutated ligand-binding domain of the human estrogen receptor (Feil et al., 1997)
   2284..3219    +  CDS            ERT2: mutated ligand-binding domain of the human estrogen receptor (Feil et al., 1997)
   3241..3750    +  CDS            avrXa10 (fragment): AVX10_XANOO - Experimental evidence at protein level: Swiss-Prot protein existence level 1. Avirulence protein. Induces the hypersensitive response (HR)in rice plants carrying the resistance gene Xa10. Activity depends on the presence of the core repeat domains; replacement with repeat domains from other proteins (AvrBs3 of X.euvesicatoria (AC P14727) or AvrXa7 of this organism) does not elicit the HR. Probably acts as a transcription factor in its host plant (rice) to induce plant resistance or disease. From Xanthomonas oryzae pv. oryzae.
   5341..5547    +  CDS            avrBs3 (fragment): AVRB3_XANEU - Experimental evidence at protein level: Swiss-Prot protein existence level 1. Avirulence protein. Acts as a transcription factor in C.annuum plants. In susceptible plants lacking the Bs3 resistance gene induces expression of a number of genes, including genes homologous to a family of auxin-induced genes, alpha-expansin genes, pectate lyase, anthocyanidin glucoside rhamnosyl transferase and at least one transcription factor, UPA20. Their expression leads to plant hypertrophy in mesophyll cells, probably mainly mediated by UPA20 (PubMed:17962565). In resistant plants induces the h
   5536..6123    +  CDS            fokIR (fragment): T2F1_PLAOK - Also known as rfoKI. Experimental evidence at protein level: Swiss-Prot protein existence level 1. Recognizes the double-stranded sequence 5'-GGATG-3'/3'-CATCC- 5' and cleaves respectively 14 bases after G-1 and 13 bases before C-1. From Planomicrobium okeanokoites (Planococcus okeanokoites) (Flavobacterium okeanokoites).
   6195..6315    +  polyA_signal   SV40 poly(A) signal: SV40 polyadenylation signal
   6339..6668    +  promoter       SV40 promoter: SV40 enhancer and early promoter
   6687..7481    +  CDS            NeoR/KanR: aminoglycoside phosphotransferase from Tn5; aph(3')-II (or nptII); confers resistance to neomycin, kanamycin, and G418 (Geneticin®)
   7527..7559    +  LTR            3' LTR (ΔU3) (fragment): self-inactivating 3' long terminal repeat (LTR) from Moloney murine leukemia virus
   7564..8152    +  misc_feature   WPRE: woodchuck hepatitis virus posttranscriptional regulatory element
   8169..8237    +  CDS            nef (fragment): NEF_HV1Z2 - Experimental evidence at protein level: Swiss-Prot protein existence level 1. Extracellular Nef protein targets CD4(+) T-lymphocytes for apoptosis by interacting with CXCR4 surface receptors. From Human immunodeficiency virus type 1 group M subtype D (isolate Z2/CDC-Z34) (HIV-1).
   8239..8472    +  LTR            3' LTR (ΔU3): self-inactivating 3' long terminal repeat (LTR) from HIV-1
   8544..8665    +  polyA_signal   SV40 poly(A) signal: SV40 polyadenylation signal
   8684..8819    +  rep_origin     SV40 ori: SV40 origin of replication
   8852..8870    -  promoter       T7 promoter: promoter for bacteriophage T7 RNA polymerase
   8878..9033    +  CDS            lacZα (fragment): LacZα fragment of β-galactosidase; lacZ fragment
   9041..9496    +  rep_origin     f1 ori (sequence partly withheld): f1 bacteriophage origin of replication; arrow indicates direction of (+) strand synthesis
   9525..9629    +  promoter       AmpR promoter: bla
   9630..10490   +  CDS            AmpR: β-lactamase; bla; confers resistance to ampicillin, carbenicillin, and related antibiotics
  10661..11249   +  rep_origin     ori: high-copy-number ColE1/pMB1/pBR322/pUC origin of replication
  11432..11524   +  CDS            lacI (fragment): lac repressor; lacI; The lac repressor binds to the lac operator to inhibit transcription in E. coli. This inhibition can be relieved by adding lactose or isopropyl-β-D-thiogalactopyranoside (IPTG).
  11537..11558   +  protein_bind   CAP binding site: CAP binding activates transcription in the presence of cAMP. E. coli catabolite activator protein
  11573..11603   +  promoter       lac promoter: promoter for the E. coli lac operon
  11607..11629   +  protein_bind   lac operator (fragment): The lac repressor binds to the lac operator to inhibit transcription in E. coli. This inhibition can be relieved by adding lactose or isopropyl-β-D-thiogalactopyranoside (IPTG). lac repressor encoded by lacI
  11672..11690   +  promoter       T3 promoter: promoter for bacteriophage T3 RNA polymerase
  11718..11939   +  promoter       RSV promoter: Rous sarcoma virus enhancer/promoter
  11946..12126   +  LTR            5' LTR (truncated): truncated 5' long terminal repeat (LTR) from HIV-1
  12170..12295   +  misc_feature   HIV-1 Ψ: packaging signal of human immunodeficiency virus type 1
  12279..12642   +  CDS            HIV-1 gag (fragment): gag protein from human immunodeficiency virus 1; gag
  12737..13073   +  ncRNA          RRE: Accession: RF00036 - HIV Rev response element
  13398..13498   +  CDS            Rev (fragment): human immunodeficiency virus 1 (HIV-1) Rev protein; rev; enhances nuclear export of unspliced and incompletely spliced viral mRNAs
  13517..13634   +  misc_feature   cPPT/CTS: central polypurine tract and central termination sequence of HIV-1
>Addgene plasmid #120544 | 2ERT2-AAVS1 TALEN-L | depositor full sequence | sequence record 246020 | 2ERT2-AAVS1 TALEN-L sequence 13657 bps
CTAGCCCGGGCTCGACCATATGATAAGCTTTGCAAAGATGGATAAAGTTTTAAACAGAGAGGAATCTTTG
CAGCTAATGGACCTTCTAGGTCTTGAAAGGAGTGGGAATTGGCTCCGGTGCCCGTCAGTGGGCAGAGCGC
ACATCGCCCACAGTCCCCGAGAAGTTGGGGGGAGGGGTCGGCAATTGAACCGGTGCCTAGAGAAGGTGGC
GCGGGGTAAACTGGGAAAGTGATGTCGTGTACTGGCTCCGCCTTTTTCCCGAGGGTGGGGGAGAACCGTA
TATAAGTGCAGTAGTCGCCGTGAACGTTCTTTTTCGCAACGGGTTTGCCGCCAGAACACAGGTAAGTGCC
GTGTGTGGTTCCCGCGGGCCTGGCCTCTTTACGGGTTATGGCCCTTGCGTGCCTTGAATTACTTCCACCT
GGCTGCAGTACGTGATTCTTGATCCCGAGCTTCGGGTTGGAAGTGGGTGGGAGAGTTCGAGGCCTTGCGC
TTAAGGAGCCCCTTCGCCTCGTGCTTGAGTTGAGGCCTGGCCTGGGCGCTGGGGCCGCCGCGTGCGAATC
TGGTGGCACCTTCGCGCCTGTCTCGCTGCTTTCGATAAGTCTCTAGCCATTTAAAATTTTTGATGACCTG
CTGCGACGCTTTTTTTCTGGCAAGATAGTCTTGTAAATGCGGGCCAAGATCTGCACACTGGTATTTCGGT
TTTTGGGGCCGCGGGCGGCGACGGGGCCCGTGCGTCCCAGCGCACATGTTCGGCGAGGCGGGGCCTGCGA
GCGCGGCCACCGAGAATCGGACGGGGGTAGTCTCAAGCTGGCCGGCCTGCTCTGGTGCCTGGCCTCGCGC
CGCCGTGTATCGCCCCGCCCTGGGCGGCAAGGCTGGCCCGGTCGGCACCAGTTGCGTGAGCGGAAAGATG
GCCGCTTCCCGGCCCTGCTGCAGGGAGCTCAAAATGGAGGACGCGGCGCTCGGGAGAGCGGGCGGGTGAG
TCACCCACACAAAGGAAAAGGGCCTTTCCGTCCTCAGCCGTCGCTTCATGTGACTCCACGGAGTACCGGG
CGCCGTCCAGGCACCTCGATTAGTTCTCGAGCTTTTGGAGTACGTCGTCTTTAGGTTGGGGGGAGGGGTT
TTATGCGATGGAGTTTCCCCACACTGAGTGGGTGGAGACTGAAGTTAGGCCAGCTTGGCACTTGATGTAA
TTCTCCTTTCTAGAGCCACCATGGGTTAATTCTCCTTTCTAGAGCCACCATGGGTGGCGCGCCTCGCCTG
CTGGAAGATGGCGATCTCGAGCCATCTGCTGGAGACATGAGAGCTGCCAACCTTTGGCCAAGCCCGCTCA
TGATCAAACGCTCTAAGAAGAACAGCCTGGCCTTGTCCCTGACGGCCGACCAGATGGTCAGTGCCTTGTT
GGATGCTGAGCCCCCCATACTCTATTCCGAGTATGATCCTACCAGACCCTTCAGTGAAGCTTCGATGATG
GGCTTACTGACCAACCTGGCAGACAGGGAGCTGGTTCACATGATCAACTGGGCGAAGAGGGTGCCAGGCT
TTGTGGATTTGACCCTCCATGATCAGGTCCACCTTCTAGAATGTGCCTGGCTAGAGATCCTGATGATTGG
TCTCGTCTGGCGCTCCATGGAGCACCCAGTGAAGCTACTGTTTGCTCCTAACTTGCTCTTGGACAGGAAC
CAGGGAAAATGTGTAGAGGGCATGGTGGAGATCTTCGACATGCTGCTGGCTACATCATCTCGGTTCCGCA
TGATGAATCTGCAGGGAGAGGAGTTTGTGTGCCTCAAATCTATTATTTTGCTTAATTCTGGAGTGTACAC
ATTTCTGTCCAGCACCCTGAAGTCTCTGGAAGAGAAGGACCATATCCACCGAGTCCTGGACAAGATCACA
GACACTTTGATCCACCTGATGGCCAAGGCAGGCCTGACCCTGCAGCAGCAGCACCAGCGGCTGGCCCAGC
TCCTCCTCATCCTCTCCCACATCAGGCACATGAGTAACAAAGGCATGGAGCATCTGTACAGCATGAAGTG
CAAGAACGTGGTGCCCCTCTATGACCTGCTGCTGGAGGCGGCGGACGCCCACCGCCTACATGCGCCCACT
AGCCGTGGAGGGGCATCCGTGGAGGAGACGGACCAAAGCCACTTGGCCACTGCGGGCTCTACTTCATCGC
ATTCCTTGCAAAAGTATTACATCACGGGGGAGGCAGAGGGTTTCCCTGCCACAGCTTTAATTATTGGAAG
TGGCGCGCCTCGCCTGCTGGAAGATGGCGATCTCGAGCCATCTGCTGGAGACATGAGAGCTGCCAACCTT
TGGCCAAGCCCGCTCATGATCAAACGCTCTAAGAAGAACAGCCTGGCCTTGTCCCTGACGGCCGACCAGA
TGGTCAGTGCCTTGTTGGATGCTGAGCCCCCCATACTCTATTCCGAGTATGATCCTACCAGACCCTTCAG
TGAAGCTTCGATGATGGGCTTACTGACCAACCTGGCAGACAGGGAGCTGGTTCACATGATCAACTGGGCG
AAGAGGGTGCCAGGCTTTGTGGATTTGACCCTCCATGATCAGGTCCACCTTCTAGAATGTGCCTGGCTAG
AGATCCTGATGATTGGTCTCGTCTGGCGCTCCATGGAGCACCCAGTGAAGCTACTGTTTGCTCCTAACTT
GCTCTTGGACAGGAACCAGGGAAAATGTGTAGAGGGCATGGTGGAGATCTTCGACATGCTGCTGGCTACA
TCATCTCGGTTCCGCATGATGAATCTGCAGGGAGAGGAGTTTGTGTGCCTCAAATCTATTATTTTGCTTA
ATTCTGGAGTGTACACATTTCTGTCCAGCACCCTGAAGTCTCTGGAAGAGAAGGACCATATCCACCGAGT
CCTGGACAAGATCACAGACACTTTGATCCACCTGATGGCCAAGGCAGGCCTGACCCTGCAGCAGCAGCAC
CAGCGGCTGGCCCAGCTCCTCCTCATCCTCTCCCACATCAGGCACATGAGTAACAAAGGCATGGAGCATC
TGTACAGCATGAAGTGCAAGAACGTGGTGCCCCTCTATGACCTGCTGCTGGAGGCGGCGGACGCCCACCG
CCTACATGCGCCCACTAGCCGTGGAGGGGCATCCGTGGAGGAGACGGACCAAAGCCACTTGGCCACTGCG
GGCTCTACTTCATCGCATTCCTTGCAAAAGTATTACATCACGGGGGAGGCAGAGGGTTTCCCTGCCACAG
CTTTAATTAATGGAAGTGGAGTAGATTTGAGAACTTTGGGATATTCACAGCAGCAGCAGGAAAAGATCAA
GCCCAAAGTGAGGTCGACAGTCGCGCAGCATCACGAAGCGCTGGTGGGTCATGGGTTTACACATGCCCAC
ATCGTAGCCTTGTCGCAGCACCCTGCAGCCCTTGGCACGGTCGCCGTCAAGTACCAGGACATGATTGCGG
CGTTGCCGGAAGCCACACATGAGGCGATCGTCGGTGTGGGGAAACAGTGGAGCGGAGCCCGAGCGCTTGA
GGCCCTGTTGACGGTCGCGGGAGAGCTGAGAGGGCCTCCCCTTCAGCTGGACACGGGCCAGTTGCTGAAG
ATCGCGAAGCGGGGAGGAGTCACGGCGGTCGAGGCGGTGCACGCGTGGCGCAATGCGCTCACGGGAGCAC
CCCTCAACCTGACCCCAGAGCAGGTCGTGGCAATTGCGAGCAACAAGGGGGGAAAGCAGGCACTCGAAAC
CGTCCAGAGGTTGCTGCCTGTGCTGTGCCAAGCGCACGGACTTACGCCAGAGCAGGTCGTGGCAATTGCG
AGCAACGGAGGGGGAAAGCAGGCACTCGAAACCGTCCAGAGGTTGCTGCCTGTGCTGTGCCAAGCGCACG
GACTAACCCCAGAGCAGGTCGTGGCAATTGCGAGCCATGACGGGGGAAAGCAGGCACTCGAAACCGTCCA
GAGGTTGCTGCCTGTGCTGTGCCAAGCGCACGGGTTGACCCCAGAGCAGGTCGTGGCAATTGCGAGCCAT
GACGGGGGAAAGCAGGCACTCGAAACCGTCCAGAGGTTGCTGCCTGTGCTGTGCCAAGCGCACGGCTTAA
CCCCAGAGCAGGTCGTGGCAATTGCGAGCCATGACGGGGGAAAGCAGGCACTCGAAACCGTCCAGAGGTT
GCTGCCTGTGCTGTGCCAAGCGCACGGCCTGACCCCAGAGCAGGTCGTGGCAATTGCGAGCCATGACGGG
GGAAAGCAGGCACTCGAAACCGTCCAGAGGTTGCTGCCTGTGCTGTGCCAAGCGCACGGACTGACACCAG
AGCAGGTCGTGGCAATTGCGAGCAACGGAGGGGGAAAGCAGGCACTCGAAACCGTCCAGAGGTTGCTGCC
TGTGCTGTGCCAAGCGCACGGACTCACTCCAGAGCAGGTCGTGGCAATTGCGAGCCATGACGGGGGAAAG
CAGGCACTCGAAACCGTCCAGAGGTTGCTGCCTGTGCTGTGCCAAGCGCACGGCCTCACCCCAGAGCAGG
TCGTGGCAATTGCGAGCCATGACGGGGGAAAGCAGGCACTCGAAACCGTCCAGAGGTTGCTGCCTGTGCT
GTGCCAAGCGCACGGATTAACCCCAGAGCAGGTCGTGGCAATTGCGAGCAACATCGGGGGAAAGCAGGCA
CTCGAAACCGTCCAGAGGTTGCTGCCTGTGCTGTGCCAAGCGCACGGACTTACCCCAGAGCAGGTCGTGG
CAATTGCGAGCCATGACGGGGGAAAGCAGGCACTCGAAACCGTCCAGAGGTTGCTGCCTGTGCTGTGCCA
AGCGCACGGGCTCACCCCAGAGCAGGTCGTGGCAATTGCGAGCCATGACGGGGGAAAGCAGGCACTCGAA
ACCGTCCAGAGGTTGCTGCCTGTGCTGTGCCAAGCGCACGGTCTTACCCCAGAGCAGGTCGTGGCAATTG
CGAGCCATGACGGGGGAAAGCAGGCACTCGAAACCGTCCAGAGGTTGCTGCCTGTGCTGTGCCAAGCGCA
CGGCCTCACCCCAGAGCAGGTCGTGGCAATTGCGAGCCATGACGGGGGAAAGCAGGCACTCGAAACCGTC
CAGAGGTTGCTGCCTGTGCTGTGCCAAGCGCATGGGCTCACCCCAGAGCAGGTCGTGGCAATTGCGAGCA
ACATCGGGGGAAAGCAGGCACTCGAAACCGTCCAGAGGTTGCTGCCTGTGCTGTGCCAAGCGCACGGTCT
AACCCCAGAGCAGGTCGTGGCAATTGCGAGCCATGACGGGGGAAAGCAGGCACTCGAAACCGTCCAGAGG
TTGCTGCCTGTGCTGTGCCAAGCGCACGGACTCACGCCTGAGCAGGTAGTGGCTATTGCATCCAACATCG
GGGGCAGACCCGCACTGGAGTCAATCGTGGCCCAGCTTTCGAGGCCGGACCCCGCGCTGGCCGCACTCAC
TAATGATCATCTTGTAGCGCTGGCCTGCCTCGGCGGACGACCCGCCTTGGATGCGGTGAAGAAGGGGCTC
CCGCACGCGCCTGCATTGATTAAGCGGACCAACAGAAGGATTCCCGAGAGGACATCACATCGAGTGGCAG
GTTCCCAACTCGTGAAGAGTGAACTTGAGGAGAAAAAGTCGGAGCTGCGGCACAAATTGAAATACGTACC
GCATGAATACATCGAACTTATCGAAATTGCTAGGAACTCGACTCAAGACAGAATCCTTGAGATGAAGGTA
ATGGAGTTCTTTATGAAGGTTTATGGATACCGAGGGAAGCATCTCGGTGGATCACGAAAACCCGACGGAG
CAATCTATACGGTGGGGAGCCCGATTGATTACGGAGTGATCGTCGACACGAAAGCCTACAGCGGTGGGTA
CAATCTTCCCATCGGGCAGGCAGATGAGATGCAACGTTATGTCGAAGAAAATCAGACCAGGAACAAACAC
ATCAATCCAAATGAGTGGTGGAAAGTGTATCCTTCATCAGTGACCGAGTTTAAGTTTTTGTTTGTCTCTG
GGCATTTCAAAGGCAACTATAAGGCCCAGCTCACACGGTTGAATCACATTACGAACTGCAATGGTGCGGT
TTTGTCCGTAGAGGAACTGCTCATTGGTGGAGAAATGATCAAAGCGGGAACTCTGACACTGGAAGAAGTC
AGACGCAAGTTTAACAATGGCGAGATCAATTTCCGCTCATAACCTGCAGGGGAAGTGGAAGTGATATCGG
AAGTGGAAGCACTAGTCCGGAAGTTTCGAAGTCGACTTGTTTATTGCAGCTTATAATGGTTACAAATAAA
GCAATAGCATCACAAATTTCACAAATAAAGCATTTTTTTCACTGCATTCTAGTTGTGGTTTGTCCAAACT
CATCAATGTATCTTATACTAGTGTCGACCCTGTGGAATGTGTGTCAGTTAGGGTGTGGAAAGTCCCCAGG
CTCCCCAGCAGGCAGAAGTATGCAAAGCATGCATCTCAATTAGTCAGCAACCAGGTGTGGAAAGTCCCCA
GGCTCCCCAGCAGGCAGAAGTATGCAAAGCATGCATCTCAATTAGTCAGCAACCATAGTCCCGCCCCTAA
CTCCGCCCATCCCGCCCCTAACTCCGCCCAGTTCCGCCCATTCTCCGCCCCATGGCTGACTAATTTTTTT
TATTTATGCAGAGGCCGAGGCCGCCTCGGCCTCTGAGCTATTCCAGAAGTAGTGAGGAGGCTTTTTTGGA
GGCCTAGGCTTTTGCAAAAAGCTTGGATCCGCCACCATGATTGAACAAGATGGATTGCACGCAGGTTCTC
CGGCCGCTTGGGTGGAGAGGCTATTCGGCTATGACTGGGCACAACAGACAATCGGCTGCTCTGATGCCGC
CGTGTTCCGGCTGTCAGCGCAGGGGCGCCCGGTTCTTTTTGTCAAGACCGACCTGTCCGGTGCCCTGAAT
GAACTGCAGGACGAGGCAGCGCGGCTATCGTGGCTGGCCACGACGGGCGTTCCTTGCGCAGCTGTGCTCG
ACGTTGTCACTGAAGCGGGAAGGGACTGGCTGCTATTGGGCGAAGTGCCGGGGCAGGATCTCCTGTCATC
TCACCTTGCTCCTGCCGAGAAAGTATCCATCATGGCTGATGCAATGCGGCGGCTGCATACGCTTGATCCG
GCTACCTGCCCATTCGACCACCAAGCGAAACATCGCATCGAGCGAGCACGTACTCGGATGGAAGCCGGTC
TTGTCGATCAGGATGATCTGGACGAAGAGCATCAGGGGCTCGCGCCAGCCGAACTGTTCGCCAGGCTCAA
GGCGCGCATGCCCGACGGCGATGATCTCGTCGTGACCCATGGCGATGCCTGCTTGCCGAATATCATGGTG
GAAAATGGCCGCTTTTCTGGATTCATCGACTGTGGCCGGCTGGGTGTGGCGGACCGCTATCAGGACATAG
CGTTGGCTACCCGTGATATTGCTGAAGAGCTTGGCGGCGAATGGGCTGACCGCTTCCTCGTGCTTTACGG
TATCGCCGCTCCCGATTCGCAGCGCATCGCCTTCTATCGCCTTCTTGACGAGTTCTTCTGAATCGATAAA
ATAAAAGATTTTATTTAGTCTCCAGAAAAAGGGGGGAATGAAAGACCCCACCTGTAGGTTTGGCAAGCTC
GACAATCAACCTCTGGATTACAAAATTTGTGAAAGATTGACTGGTATTCTTAACTATGTTGCTCCTTTTA
CGCTATGTGGATACGCTGCTTTAATGCCTTTGTATCATGCTATTGCTTCCCGTATGGCTTTCATTTTCTC
CTCCTTGTATAAATCCTGGTTGCTGTCTCTTTATGAGGAGTTGTGGCCCGTTGTCAGGCAACGTGGCGTG
GTGTGCACTGTGTTTGCTGACGCAACCCCCACTGGTTGGGGCATTGCCACCACCTGTCAGCTCCTTTCCG
GGACTTTCGCTTTCCCCCTCCCTATTGCCACGGCGGAACTCATCGCCGCCTGCCTTGCCCGCTGCTGGAC
AGGGGCTCGGCTGTTGGGCACTGACAATTCCGTGGTGTTGTCGGGGAAGCTGACGTCCTTTCCATGGCTG
CTCGCCTGTGTTGCCACCTGGATTCTGCGCGGGACGTCCTTCTGCTACGTCCCTTCGGCCCTCAATCCAG
CGGACCTTCCTTCCCGCGGCCTGCTGCCGGCTCTGCGGCCTCTTCCGCGTCTTCGCCTTCGCCCTCAGAC
GAGTCGGATCTCCCTTTGGGCCGCCTCCCCGCCTGGAATTCGAGCTCAGTACCTTTAAGACCAATGACTT
ACAAGGCAGCTGTAGATCTTAGCCACTTTTTAAAAGAAAAGGGGGGACTGGAAGGGCTAATTCACTCCCA
ACGAAGACAAGATCTGCTTTTTGCTTGTACTGGGTCTCTCTGGTTAGACCAGATCTGAGCCTGGGAGCTC
TCTGGCTAACTAGGGAACCCACTGCTTAAGCCTCAATAAAGCTTGCCTTGAGTGCTTCAAGTAGTGTGTG
CCCGTCTGTTGTGTGACTCTGGTAACTAGAGATCCCTCAGACCCTTTTAGTCAGTGTGGAAAATCTCTAG
CAGTAGTAGTTCATGTCATCTTATTATTCAGTATTTATAACTTGCAAAGAAATGAATATCAGAGAGTGAG
AGGAACTTGTTTATTGCAGCTTATAATGGTTACAAATAAAGCAATAGCATCACAAATTTCACAAATAAAG
CATTTTTTTCACTGCATTCTAGTTGTGGTTTGTCCAAACTCATCAATGTATCTTATCATGTCTGGCTCTA
GCTATCCCGCCCCTAACTCCGCCCAGTTCCGCCCATTCTCCGCCCCATGGCTGACTAATTTTTTTTATTT
ATGCAGAGGCCGAGGCCGCCTCGGCCTCTGAGCTATTCCAGAAGTAGTGAGGAGGCTTTTTTGGAGGCCT
AGGCTTTTGCGTCGAGACGTACCCAATTCGCCCTATAGTGAGTCGTATTACGCGCGCTCACTGGCCGTCG
TTTTACAACGTCGTGACTGGGAAAACCCTGGCGTTACCCAACTTAATCGCCTTGCAGCACATCCCCCTTT
CGCCAGCTGGCGTAATAGCGAAGAGGCCCGCACCGATCGCCCTTCCCAACAGTTGCGCAGCCTGAATGGC
GAATGGCGCG
[124 nt withheld, positions 9041-9164]
C
[91 nt withheld, positions 9166-9256]
A
[49 nt withheld, positions 9258-9306]
CCTTTGACGTTGGAGTCCACGTTCTTT
[37 nt withheld, positions 9334-9370]
ACCCTATCTCGGTCTATTCTTTTGATTTATAAGGGATTTTGCCGATTTCGGCCTATTGGTTAAAAAATGA
GCTGATTTAACAAAAATTTAACGCGAATTTTAACAAAATATTAACGTTTACAATTTCCCAGGTGGCACTT
TTCGGGGAAATGTGCGCGGAACCCCTATTTGTTTATTTTTCTAAATACATTCAAATATGTATCCGCTCAT
GAGACAATAACCCTGATAAATGCTTCAATAATATTGAAAAAGGAAGAGTATGAGTATTCAACATTTCCGT
GTCGCCCTTATTCCCTTTTTTGCGGCATTTTGCCTTCCTGTTTTTGCTCACCCAGAAACGCTGGTGAAAG
TAAAAGATGCTGAAGATCAGTTGGGTGCACGAGTGGGTTACATCGAACTGGATCTCAACAGCGGTAAGAT
CCTTGAGAGTTTTCGCCCCGAAGAACGTTTTCCAATGATGAGCACTTTTAAAGTTCTGCTATGTGGCGCG
GTATTATCCCGTATTGACGCCGGGCAAGAGCAACTCGGTCGCCGCATACACTATTCTCAGAATGACTTGG
TTGAGTACTCACCAGTCACAGAAAAGCATCTTACGGATGGCATGACAGTAAGAGAATTATGCAGTGCTGC
CATAACCATGAGTGATAACACTGCGGCCAACTTACTTCTGACAACGATCGGAGGACCGAAGGAGCTAACC
GCTTTTTTGCACAACATGGGGGATCATGTAACTCGCCTTGATCGTTGGGAACCGGAGCTGAATGAAGCCA
TACCAAACGACGAGCGTGACACCACGATGCCTGTAGCAATGGCAACAACGTTGCGCAAACTATTAACTGG
CGAACTACTTACTCTAGCTTCCCGGCAACAATTAATAGACTGGATGGAGGCGGATAAAGTTGCAGGACCA
CTTCTGCGCTCGGCCCTTCCGGCTGGCTGGTTTATTGCTGATAAATCTGGAGCCGGTGAGCGTGGGTCTC
GCGGTATCATTGCAGCACTGGGGCCAGATGGTAAGCCCTCCCGTATCGTAGTTATCTACACGACGGGGAG
TCAGGCAACTATGGATGAACGAAATAGACAGATCGCTGAGATAGGTGCCTCACTGATTAAGCATTGGTAA
CTGTCAGACCAAGTTTACTCATATATACTTTAGATTGATTTAAAACTTCATTTTTAATTTAAAAGGATCT
AGGTGAAGATCCTTTTTGATAATCTCATGACCAAAATCCCTTAACGTGAGTTTTCGTTCCACTGAGCGTC
AGACCCCGTAGAAAAGATCAAAGGATCTTCTTGAGATCCTTTTTTTCTGCGCGTAATCTGCTGCTTGCAA
ACAAAAAAACCACCGCTACCAGCGGTGGTTTGTTTGCCGGATCAAGAGCTACCAACTCTTTTTCCGAAGG
TAACTGGCTTCAGCAGAGCGCAGATACCAAATACTGTCCTTCTAGTGTAGCCGTAGTTAGGCCACCACTT
CAAGAACTCTGTAGCACCGCCTACATACCTCGCTCTGCTAATCCTGTTACCAGTGGCTGCTGCCAGTGGC
GATAAGTCGTGTCTTACCGGGTTGGACTCAAGACGATAGTTACCGGATAAGGCGCAGCGGTCGGGCTGAA
CGGGGGGTTCGTGCACACAGCCCAGCTTGGAGCGAACGACCTACACCGAACTGAGATACCTACAGCGTGA
GCTATGAGAAAGCGCCACGCTTCCCGAAGGGAGAAAGGCGGACAGGTATCCGGTAAGCGGCAGGGTCGGA
ACAGGAGAGCGCACGAGGGAGCTTCCAGGGGGAAACGCCTGGTATCTTTATAGTCCTGTCGGGTTTCGCC
ACCTCTGACTTGAGCGTCGATTTTTGTGATGCTCGTCAGGGGGGCGGAGCCTATGGAAAAACGCCAGCAA
CGCGGCCTTTTTACGGTTCCTGGCCTTTTGCTGGCCTTTTGCTCACATGTTCTTTCCTGCGTTATCCCCT
GATTCTGTGGATAACCGTATTACCGCCTTTGAGTGAGCTGATACCGCTCGCCGCAGCCGAACGACCGAGC
GCAGCGAGTCAGTGAGCGAGGAAGCGGAAGAGCGCCCAATACGCAAACCGCCTCTCCCCGCGCGTTGGCC
GATTCATTAATGCAGCTGGCACGACAGGTTTCCCGACTGGAAAGCGGGCAGTGAGCGCAACGCAATTAAT
GTGAGTTAGCTCACTCATTAGGCACCCCAGGCTTTACACTTTATGCTTCCGGCTCGTATGTTGTGTGGAA
TTGTGAGCGGATAACAATTTCACACAGGAAACAGCTATGACCATGATTACGCCAAGCGCGCAATTAACCC
TCACTAAAGGGAACAAAAGCTGGAGCTGCAAGCTTAATGTAGTCTTATGCAATACTCTTGTAGTCTTGCA
ACATGGTAACGATGAGTTAGCAACATGCCTTACAAGGAGAGAAAAAGCACCGTGCATGCCGATTGGTGGA
AGTAAGGTGGTACGATCGTGCCTTATTAGGAAGGCAACAGACGGGTCTGACATGGATTGGACGAACCACT
GAATTGCCGCATTGCAGAGATATTGTATTTAAGTGCCTAGCTCGATACAATAAACGGGTCTCTCTGGTTA
GACCAGATCTGAGCCTGGGAGCTCTCTGGCTAACTAGGGAACCCACTGCTTAAGCCTCAATAAAGCTTGC
CTTGAGTGCTTCAAGTAGTGTGTGCCCGTCTGTTGTGTGACTCTGGTAACTAGAGATCCCTCAGACCCTT
TTAGTCAGTGTGGAAAATCTCTAGCAGTGGCGCCCGAACAGGGACCTGAAAGCGAAAGGGAAACCAGAGC
TCTCTCGACGCAGGACTCGGCTTGCTGAAGCGCGCACGGCAAGAGGCGAGGGGCGGCGACTGGTGAGTAC
GCCAAAAATTTTGACTAGCGGAGGCTAGAAGGAGAGAGATGGGTGCGAGAGCGTCAGTATTAAGCGGGGG
AGAATTAGATCGCGATGGGAAAAAATTCGGTTAAGGCCAGGGGGAAAGAAAAAATATAAATTAAAACATA
TAGTATGGGCAAGCAGGGAGCTAGAACGATTCGCAGTTAATCCTGGCCTGTTAGAAACATCAGAAGGCTG
TAGACAAATACTGGGACAGCTACAACCATCCCTTCAGACAGGATCAGAAGAACTTAGATCATTATATAAT
ACAGTAGCAACCCTCTATTGTGTGCATCAAAGGATAGAGATAAAAGACACCAAGGAAGCTTTAGACAAGA
TAGAGGAAGAGCAAAACAAAAGTAAGACCACCGCACAGCAAGCGGCCGCTGATCTTCAGACCTGGAGGAG
GAGATATGAGGGACAATTGGAGAAGTGAATTATATAAATATAAAGTAGTAAAAATTGAACCATTAGGAGT
AGCACCCACCAAGGCAAAGAGAAGAGTGGTGCAGAGAGAAAAAAGAGCAGTGGGAATAGGAGCTTTGTTC
CTTGGGTTCTTGGGAGCAGCAGGAAGCACTATGGGCGCAGCCTCAATGACGCTGACGGTACAGGCCAGAC
AATTATTGTCTGGTATAGTGCAGCAGCAGAACAATTTGCTGAGGGCTATTGAGGCGCAACAGCATCTGTT
GCAACTCACAGTCTGGGGCATCAAGCAGCTCCAGGCAAGAATCCTGGCTGTGGAAAGATACCTAAAGGAT
CAACAGCTCCTGGGGATTTGGGGTTGCTCTGGAAAACTCATTTGCACCACTGCTGTGCCTTGGAATGCTA
GTTGGAGTAATAAATCTCTGGAACAGATTTGGAATCACACGACCTGGATGGAGTGGGACAGAGAAATTAA
CAATTACACAAGCTTAATACACTCCTTAATTGAAGAATCGCAAAACCAGCAAGAAAAGAATGAACAAGAA
TTATTGGAATTAGATAAATGGGCAAGTTTGTGGAATTGGTTTAACATAACAAATTGGCTGTGGTATATAA
AATTATTCATAATGATAGTAGGAGGCTTGGTAGGTTTAAGAATAGTTTTTGCTGTACTTTCTATAGTGAA
TAGAGTTAGGCAGGGATATTCACCATTATCGTTTCAGACCCACCTCCCAACCCCGAGGGGACCCGACAGG
CCCGAAGGAATAGAAGAAGAAGGTGGAGAGAGAGACAGAGACAGATCCATTCGATTAGTGAACGGATCTC
GACGGTATCGGTTAACTTTTAAAAGAAAAGGGGGGATTGGGGGGTACAGTGCAGGGGAAAGAATAGTAGA
CATAATAGCAACAGACATACAAACTAAAGAATTACAAAAACAAATTACAAAAATTCAAAATTTTATCGAT
CACGAGACTAGCCTCGA
